>Addgene plasmid #141613 | TFORF0417 | addgene full sequence | sequence record 396131 | Addgene NGS Result
TTAATGTAGTCTTATGCAATACTCTTGTAGTCTTGCAACATGGTAACGATGAGTTAGCAACATGCCTTAC
AAGGAGAGAAAAAGCACCGTGCATGCCGATTGGTGGAAGTAAGGTGGTACGATCGTGCCTTATTAGGAAG
GCAACAGACGGGTCTGACATGGATTGGACGAACCACTGAATTGCCGCATTGCAGAGATATTGTATTTAAG
TGCCTAGCTCGATACATAAACGGGTCTCTCTGGTTAGACCAGATCTGAGCCTGGGAGCTCTCTGGCTAAC
TAGGGAACCCACTGCTTAAGCCTCAATAAAGCTTGCCTTGAGTGCTTCAAGTAGTGTGTGCCCGTCTGTT
GTGTGACTCTGGTAACTAGAGATCCCTCAGACCCTTTTAGTCAGTGTGGAAAATCTCTAGCAGTGGCGCC
CGAACAGGGACTTGAAAGCGAAAGGGAAACCAGAGGAGCTCTCTCGACGCAGGACTCGGCTTGCTGAAGC
GCGCACGGCAAGAGGCGAGGGGCGGCGACTGGTGAGTACGCCAAAAATTTTGACTAGCGGAGGCTAGAAG
GAGAGAGATGGGTGCGAGAGCGTCAGTATTAAGCGGGGGAGAATTAGATCGCGATGGGAAAAAATTCGGT
TAAGGCCAGGGGGAAAGAAAAAATATAAATTAAAACATATAGTATGGGCAAGCAGGGAGCTAGAACGATT
CGCAGTTAATCCTGGCCTGTTAGAAACATCAGAAGGCTGTAGACAAATACTGGGACAGCTACAACCATCC
CTTCAGACAGGATCAGAAGAACTTAGATCATTATATAATACAGTAGCAACCCTCTATTGTGTGCATCAAA
GGATAGAGATAAAAGACACCAAGGAAGCTTTAGACAAGATAGAGGAAGAGCAAAACAAAAGTAAGACCAC
CGCACAGCAAGCGGCCGCTGATCTTCAGACCTGGAGGAGGAGATATGAGGGACAATTGGAGAAGTGAATT
ATATAAATATAAAGTAGTAAAAATTGAACCATTAGGAGTAGCACCCACCAAGGCAAAGAGAAGAGTGGTG
CAGAGAGAAAAAAGAGCAGTGGGAATAGGAGCTTTGTTCCTTGGGTTCTTGGGAGCAGCAGGAAGCACTA
TGGGCGCAGCGTCAATGACGCTGACGGTACAGGCCAGACAATTATTGTCTGGTATAGTGCAGCAGCAGAA
CAATTTGCTGAGGGCTATTGAGGCGCAACAGCATCTGTTGCAACTCACAGTCTGGGGCATCAAGCAGCTC
CAGGCAAGAATCCTGGCTGTGGAAAGATACCTAAAGGATCAACAGCTCCTGGGGATTTGGGGTTGCTCTG
GAAAACTCATTTGCACCACTGCTGTGCCTTGGAATGCTAGTTGGAGTAATAAATCTCTGGAACAGATTTG
GAATCACACGACCTGGATGGAGTGGGACAGAGAAATTAACAATTACACAAGCTTAATACACTCCTTAATT
GAAGAATCGCAAAACCAGCAAGAAAAGAATGAACAAGAATTATTGGAATTAGATAAATGGGCAAGTTTGT
GGAATTGGTTTAACATAACAAATTGGCTGTGGTATATAAAATTATTCATAATGATAGTAGGAGGCTTGGT
AGGTTTAAGAATAGTTTTTGCTGTACTTTCTATAGTGAATAGAGTTAGGCAGGGATATTCACCATTATCG
TTTCAGACCCACCTCCCAACCCCGAGGGGACCCATGCATTGCATCTCAATTAGTCAGCAACCAGGTGTGG
AAAGTCCCCAGGCTCCCCAGCAGGCAGAAGTATGCAAAGCATGCGTCTCAATTAGTCAGCAACCATAGTC
CCGCCCCTAACTCCGCCCATCCCGCCCCTAACTCCGCCCAGTTCCGCCCATTCTCCGCCCCATGGCTGAC
TAATTTTTTTTATTTATGCAGAGGCCGAGGCCGCCTCGGCCTCTGAGCTATTCCAGAAGTAGTGAGGAGG
CTTTTTTGGAGGCCTAGGCTTTTGCAAAAAGCTTTCTAGAGGTACCACCGGAGCTTACCATGACCGAGTA
CAAGCCCACGGTGCGCCTCGCCACCCGCGACGACGTCCCCAGGGCCGTACGCACCCTCGCCGCCGCGTTC
GCCGACTACCCCGCCACGCGCCACACCGTCGATCCGGACCGCCACATCGAGCGGGTCACCGAGCTGCAAG
AACTCTTCCTCACGCGCGTCGGGCTCGACATCGGCAAGGTGTGGGTCGCGGACGACGGCGCCGCCGTGGC
GGTCTGGACCACGCCGGAGAGCGTCGAAGCGGGGGCGGTGTTCGCCGAGATCGGCCCGCGCATGGCCGAG
TTGAGCGGTTCCCGGCTGGCCGCGCAGCAACAGATGGAAGGCCTCCTGGCGCCGCACCGGCCCAAGGAGC
CCGCGTGGTTCCTGGCCACCGTCGGCGTCTCGCCCGACCACCAGGGCAAGGGTCTGGGCAGCGCCGTCGT
GCTCCCCGGAGTGGAGGCGGCCGAGCGCGCCGGGGTGCCCGCCTTCCTGGAGACCTCCGCGCCCCGCAAC
CTCCCCTTCTACGAGCGGCTCGGCTTCACCGTCACCGCCGACGTCGAGGTGCCCGAAGGACCGCGCACCT
GGTGCATGACCCGCAAGCCCGGTGCCAGTTAACGAATTCTAGATCTTGAGACAAATGGCAGTATTCATCC
ACAATTTTAAAAGAAAAGGGGGGATTGGGGGGTACAGTGCAGGGGAAAGAATAGTAGACATAATAGCAAC
AGACATACAAACTAAAGAATTACAAAAACAAATTACAAAAATTCAAAATTTTCGGGTTTATTACAGGGAC
AGCAGAGATCCACTTTGGCGCCGGCTCGAGGCCTGCAGGTGCAAAGATGGATAAAGTTTTAAACAGAGAG
GAATCTTTGCAGCTAATGGACCTTCTAGGTCTTGAAAGGAGTGGGAATTGGCTCCGGTGCCCGTCAGTGG
GCAGAGCGCACATCGCCCACAGTCCCCGAGAAGTTGGGGGGAGGGGTCGGCAATTGAACCGGTGCCTAGA
GAAGGTGGCGCGGGGTAAACTGGGAAAGTGATGTCGTGTACTGGCTCCGCCTTTTTCCCGAGGGTGGGGG
AGAACCGTATATAAGTGCAGTAGTCGCCGTGAACGTTCTTTTTCGCAACGGGTTTGCCGCCAGAACACAG
GTAAGTGCCGTGTGTGGTTCCCGCGGGCCTGGCCTCTTTACGGGTTATGGCCCTTGCGTGCCTTGAATTA
CTTCCACCTGGCTGCAGTACGTGATTCTTGATCCCGAGCTTCGGGTTGGAAGTGGGTGGGAGAGTTCGAG
GCCTTGCGCTTAAGGAGCCCCTTCGCCTCGTGCTTGAGTTGAGGCCTGGCCTGGGCGCTGGGGCCGCCGC
GTGCGAATCTGGTGGCACCTTCGCGCCTGTCTCGCTGCTTTCGATAAGTCTCTAGCCATTTAAAATTTTT
GATGACCTGCTGCGACGCTTTTTTTCTGGCAAGATAGTCTTGTAAATGCGGGCCAAGATCTGCACACTGG
TATTTCGGTTTTTGGGGCCGCGGGCGGCGACGGGGCCCGTGCGTCCCAGCGCACATGTTCGGCGAGGCGG
GGCCTGCGAGCGCGGCCACCGAGAATCGGACGGGGGTAGTCTCAAGCTGGCCGGCCTGCTCTGGTGCCTG
GCCTCGCGCCGCCGTGTATCGCCCCGCCCTGGGCGGCAAGGCTGGCCCGGTCGGCACCAGTTGCGTGAGC
GGAAAGATGGCCGCTTCCCGGCCCTGCTGCAGGGAGCTCAAAATGGAGGACGCGGCGCTCGGGAGAGCGG
GCGGGTGAGTCACCCACACAAAGGAAAAGGGCCTTTCCGTCCTCAGCCGTCGCTTCATGTGACTCCACGG
AGTACCGGGCGCCGTCCAGGCACCTCGATTAGTTCTCGAGCTTTTGGAGTACGTCGTCTTTAGGTTGGGG
GGAGGGGTTTTATGCGATGGAGTTTCCCCACACTGAGTGGGTGGAGACTGAAGTTAGGCCAGCTTGGCAC
TTGATGTAATTCTCCTTGGAATTTGCCCTTTTTGAGTTTGGATCTTGGTTCATTCTCAAGCCTCAGACAG
TGGTTCAAAGTTTTTTTCTTCCATTTCAGGTGTCGTGAGGCTAGCACCGCCACCATGTCGGACGATTTCT
TATGGTTTGAAGGCATAGCTTTCCCTACTATGGGTTTCAGATCCGAAACCTTAAGAAAAGTACGTGATGA
GTTCGTGATAAGGGATGAAGATGTAATAATATTGACTTACCCCAAATCAGGAACAAACTGGTTGGCTGAG
ATTCTCTGCCTGATGCACTCCAAGGGGGATGCCAAGTGGATCCAATCTGTGCCCATCTGGGAGCGATCAC
CCTGGGTAGAGAGTGAGATTGGGTATACAGCACTCAGTGAAACGGAGAGTCCACGTTTATTCTCCTCCCA
CCTCCCCATCCAGTTATTCCCCAAGTCTTTCTTCAGTTCCAAGGCCAAGGTGATTTATCTCATGAGAAAT
CCCAGAGATGTTTTGGTGTCTGGTTATTTTTTCTGGAAAAACATGAAGTTTATTAAGAAACCAAAGTCAT
GGGAAGAATATTTTGAATGGTTTTGTCAAGGAACTGTGCTATATGGGTCATGGTTTGACCACATTCATGG
CTGGATGCCCATGAGAGAGGAGAAAAACTTCCTGTTACTGAGTTATGAGGAGCTGAAACAGGACACAGGA
AGAACCATAGAGAAGATCTGTCAATTCCTGGGAAAGACGTTAGAACCCGAAGAACTGAACTTAATTCTCA
AGAACAGCTCCTTTCAGAGCATGAAAGAAAACAAGATGTCCAATTATTCCCTCCTGAGTGTTGATTATGT
AGTGGACAAAGCACAACTTCTGAGAAAAGGTGTATCTGGGGACTGGAAAAATCACTTCACAGTGGCCCAA
GCTGAAGACTTTGATAAATTGTTCCAAGAGAAGATGGCAGATCTTCCTCGAGAGCTGTTCCCATGGGAAT
AGTAATGAACTAGTCCGTAACTTGAAAGTATTTCGATTTCTTGGCTTTATATATCTTGTGGAAAGGACGA
ATCGGAACCACTTCTGTTTAAGCAACGCGTTAAGTCGACAATCAACCTCTGGATTACAAAATTTGTGAAA
GATTGACTGGTATTCTTAACTATGTTGCTCCTTTTACGCTATGTGGATACGCTGCTTTAATGCCTTTGTA
TCATGCTATTGCTTCCCGTATGGCTTTCATTTTCTCCTCCTTGTATAAATCCTGGTTGCTGTCTCTTTAT
GAGGAGTTGTGGCCCGTTGTCAGGCAACGTGGCGTGGTGTGCACTGTGTTTGCTGACGCAACCCCCACTG
GTTGGGGCATTGCCACCACCTGTCAGCTCCTTTCCGGGACTTTCGCTTTCCCCCTCCCTATTGCCACGGC
GGAACTCATCGCCGCCTGCCTTGCCCGCTGCTGGACAGGGGCTCGGCTGTTGGGCACTGACAATTCCGTG
GTGTTGTCGGGGAAATCATCGTCCTTTCCTTGGCTGCTCGCCTGTGTTGCCACCTGGATTCTGCGCGGGA
CGTCCTTCTGCTACGTCCCTTCGGCCCTCAATCCAGCGGACCTTCCTTCCCGCGGCCTGCTGCCGGCTCT
GCGGCCTCTTCCGCGTCTTCGCCTTCGCCCTCAGACGAGTCGGATCTCCCTTTGGGCCGCCTCCCCGCGT
CGACTTTAAGACCAATGACTTACAAGGCAGCTGTAGATCTTAGCCACTTTTTAAAAGAAAAGGGGGGACT
GGAAGGGCTAATTCACTCCCAACGAAGACAAGATCTGCTTTTTGCTTGTACTGGGTCTCTCTGGTTAGAC
CAGATCTGAGCCTGGGAGCTCTCTGGCTAACTAGGGAACCCACTGCTTAAGCCTCAATAAAGCTTGCCTT
GAGTGCTTCAAGTAGTGTGTGCCCGTCTGTTGTGTGACTCTGGTAACTAGAGATCCCTCAGACCCTTTTA
GTCAGTGTGGAAAATCTCTAGCAGTACGTATAGTAGTTCATGTCATCTTATTATTCAGTATTTATAACTT
GCAAAGAAATGAATATCAGAGAGTGAGAGGAACTTGTTTATTGCAGCTTATAATGGTTACAAATAAAGCA
ATAGCATCACAAATTTCACAAATAAAGCATTTTTTTCACTGCATTCTAGTTGTGGTTTGTCCAAACTCAT
CAATGTATCTTATCATGTCTGGCTCTAGCTATCCCGCCCCTAACTCCGCCCATCCCGCCCCTAACTCCGC
CCAGTTCCGCCCATTCTCCGCCCCATGGCTGACTAATTTTTTTTATTTATGCAGAGGCCGAGGCCGCCTC
GGCCTCTGAGCTATTCCAGAAGTAGTGAGGAGGCTTTTTTGGAGGCCTAGGGACGTACCCAATTCGCCCT
ATAGTGAGTCGTATTACGCGCGCTCACTGGCCGTCGTTTTACAACGTCGTGACTGGGAAAACCCTGGCGT
TACCCAACTTAATCGCCTTGCAGCACATCCCCCTTTCGCCAGCTGGCGTAATAGCGAAGAGGCCCGCACC
GATCGCCCTTCCCAACAGTTGCGCAGCCTGAATGGCGAATGGG
[124 nt withheld, positions 6554-6677]
C
[91 nt withheld, positions 6679-6769]
A
[49 nt withheld, positions 6771-6819]
CCTTTGACGTTGGAGTCCACGTTCTTT
[37 nt withheld, positions 6847-6883]
ACCCTATCTCGGTCTATTCTTTTGATTTATAAGGGATTTTGCCGATTTCGGCCTATTGGTTAAAAAATGA
GCTGATTTAACAAAAATTTAACGCGAATTTTAACAAAATATTAACGCTTACAATTTAGGTGGCACTTTTC
GGGGAAATGTGCGCGGAACCCCTATTTGTTTATTTTTCTAAATACATTCAAATATGTATCCGCTCATGAG
ACAATAACCCTGATAAATGCTTCAATAATATTGAAAAAGGAAGAGTATGAGTATTCAACATTTCCGTGTC
GCCCTTATTCCCTTTTTTGCGGCATTTTGCCTTCCTGTTTTTGCTCACCCAGAAACGCTGGTGAAAGTAA
AAGATGCTGAAGATCAGTTGGGTGCACGAGTGGGTTACATCGAACTGGATCTCAACAGCGGTAAGATCCT
TGAGAGTTTTCGCCCCGAAGAACGTTTTCCAATGATGAGCACTTTTAAAGTTCTGCTATGTGGCGCGGTA
TTATCCCGTATTGACGCCGGGCAAGAGCAACTCGGTCGCCGCATACACTATTCTCAGAATGACTTGGTTG
AGTACTCACCAGTCACAGAAAAGCATCTTACGGATGGCATGACAGTAAGAGAATTATGCAGTGCTGCCAT
AACCATGAGTGATAACACTGCGGCCAACTTACTTCTGACAACGATCGGAGGACCGAAGGAGCTAACCGCT
TTTTTGCACAACATGGGGGATCATGTAACTCGCCTTGATCGTTGGGAACCGGAGCTGAATGAAGCCATAC
CAAACGACGAGCGTGACACCACGATGCCTGTAGCAATGGCAACAACGTTGCGCAAACTATTAACTGGCGA
ACTACTTACTCTAGCTTCCCGGCAACAATTAATAGACTGGATGGAGGCGGATAAAGTTGCAGGACCACTT
CTGCGCTCGGCCCTTCCGGCTGGCTGGTTTATTGCTGATAAATCTGGAGCCGGTGAGCGTGGGTCTCGCG
GTATCATTGCAGCACTGGGGCCAGATGGTAAGCCCTCCCGTATCGTAGTTATCTACACGACGGGGAGTCA
GGCAACTATGGATGAACGAAATAGACAGATCGCTGAGATAGGTGCCTCACTGATTAAGCATTGGTAACTG
TCAGACCAAGTTTACTCATATATACTTTAGATTGATTTAAAACTTCATTTTTAATTTAAAAGGATCTAGG
TGAAGATCCTTTTTGATAATCTCATGACCAAAATCCCTTAACGTGAGTTTTCGTTCCACTGAGCGTCAGA
CCCCGTAGAAAAGATCAAAGGATCTTCTTGAGATCCTTTTTTTCTGCGCGTAATCTGCTGCTTGCAAACA
AAAAAACCACCGCTACCAGCGGTGGTTTGTTTGCCGGATCAAGAGCTACCAACTCTTTTTCCGAAGGTAA
CTGGCTTCAGCAGAGCGCAGATACCAAATACTGTTCTTCTAGTGTAGCCGTAGTTAGGCCACCACTTCAA
GAACTCTGTAGCACCGCCTACATACCTCGCTCTGCTAATCCTGTTACCAGTGGCTGCTGCCAGTGGCGAT
AAGTCGTGTCTTACCGGGTTGGACTCAAGACGATAGTTACCGGATAAGGCGCAGCGGTCGGGCTGAACGG
GGGGTTCGTGCACACAGCCCAGCTTGGAGCGAACGACCTACACCGAACTGAGATACCTACAGCGTGAGCT
ATGAGAAAGCGCCACGCTTCCCGAAGGGAGAAAGGCGGACAGGTATCCGGTAAGCGGCAGGGTCGGAACA
GGAGAGCGCACGAGGGAGCTTCCAGGGGGAAACGCCTGGTATCTTTATAGTCCTGTCGGGTTTCGCCACC
TCTGACTTGAGCGTCGATTTTTGTGATGCTCGTCAGGGGGGCGGAGCCTATGGAAAAACGCCAGCAACGC
GGCCTTTTTACGGTTCCTGGCCTTTTGCTGGCCTTTTGCTCACATGTTCTTTCCTGCGTTATCCCCTGAT
TCTGTGGATAACCGTATTACCGCCTTTGAGTGAGCTGATACCGCTCGCCGCAGCCGAACGACCGAGCGCA
GCGAGTCAGTGAGCGAGGAAGCGGAAGAGCGCCCAATACGCAAACCGCCTCTCCCCGCGCGTTGGCCGAT
TCATTAATGCAGCTGGCACGACAGGTTTCCCGACTGGAAAGCGGGCAGTGAGCGCAACGCAATTAATGTG
AGTTAGCTCACTCATTAGGCACCCCAGGCTTTACACTTTATGCTTCCGGCTCGTATGTTGTGTGGAATTG
TGAGCGGATAACAATTTCACACAGGAAACAGCTATGACCATGATTACGCCAAGCGCGCAATTAACCCTCA
CTAAAGGGAACAAAAGCTGGAGCTGCAAGC
Features (pLannotate 1.2.2; 31 found; start..end, strand, type, name):
      5..231     +  promoter       RSV promoter: Rous sarcoma virus enhancer/promoter
    232..412     +  LTR            5' LTR (truncated): truncated 5' long terminal repeat (LTR) from HIV-1
    459..584     +  misc_feature   HIV-1 Ψ: packaging signal of human immunodeficiency virus type 1
    568..931     +  CDS            HIV-1 gag (fragment): gag protein from human immunodeficiency virus 1; gag
   1077..1310    +  misc_feature   RRE: The Rev response element (RRE) of HIV-1 allows for Rev-dependent mRNA export from the nucleus to the cytoplasm.
   1687..1713    +  CDS            Rev (fragment): human immunodeficiency virus 1 (HIV-1) Rev protein; rev; enhances nuclear export of unspliced and incompletely spliced viral mRNAs
   1720..1743    +  promoter       SV40 promoter (fragment): SV40 early promoter
   1744..1815    +  promoter       SV40 promoter (fragment): SV40 enhancer and early promoter
   1839..1974    +  rep_origin     SV40 ori: SV40 origin of replication
   2020..2616    +  CDS            PuroR (fragment): puromycin N-acetyltransferase; pac from Streptomyces; confers resistance to puromycin
   2665..2782    +  misc_feature   cPPT/CTS: central polypurine tract and central termination sequence of HIV-1
   2847..2913    +  CDS            small t antigen (fragment): SV40 (simian virus 40) small t antigen
   2920..4098    +  promoter       EF-1α promoter: strong constitutive promoter for human elongation factor EF-1α
   4115..4969    +  CDS            SULT2A1: ST2A1_HUMAN - Also known as HST, STD. Experimental evidence at protein level: Swiss-Prot protein existence level 1. Sulfotransferase that utilizes 3'-phospho-5'-adenylyl sulfate (PAPS) as sulfonate donor to catalyze the sulfonation of steroids and bile acids in the liver and adrenal glands. Mediates the sulfation of a wide range of steroids and sterols, including pregnenolone, androsterone, DHEA, bile acids, cholesterol and as well many xenobiotics that contain alcohol and phenol functional groups (PubMed:7678732, PubMed:2268288, PubMed:14573603, PubMed:18042734, PubMed:19589875, PubMed:211870
   4985..5038    +  promoter       U6 promoter (fragment): RNA polymerase III promoter for human U6 snRNA
   5080..5668    +  misc_feature   WPRE: woodchuck hepatitis virus posttranscriptional regulatory element
   5719..5738    +  misc_feature   cPPT/CTS (fragment): central polypurine tract and central termination sequence of HIV-1
   5740..5973    +  LTR            3' LTR (ΔU3): self-inactivating 3' long terminal repeat (LTR) from HIV-1
   6051..6172    +  polyA_signal   SV40 poly(A) signal: SV40 polyadenylation signal
   6212..6347    +  rep_origin     SV40 ori: SV40 origin of replication
   6368..6386    -  promoter       T7 promoter: promoter for bacteriophage T7 RNA polymerase
   6394..6549    +  CDS            lacZα (fragment): LacZα fragment of β-galactosidase; lacZ fragment
   6554..6982    +  rep_origin     f1 ori (sequence partly withheld): f1 bacteriophage origin of replication; arrow indicates direction of (+) strand synthesis
   7035..7139    +  promoter       AmpR promoter: bla
   7140..8000    +  CDS            AmpR: β-lactamase; bla; confers resistance to ampicillin, carbenicillin, and related antibiotics
   8171..8759    +  rep_origin     ori: high-copy-number ColE1/pMB1/pBR322/pUC origin of replication
   8942..9034    +  CDS            lacI (fragment): lac repressor; lacI; The lac repressor binds to the lac operator to inhibit transcription in E. coli. This inhibition can be relieved by adding lactose or isopropyl-β-D-thiogalactopyranoside (IPTG).
   9047..9068    +  protein_bind   CAP binding site: CAP binding activates transcription in the presence of cAMP. E. coli catabolite activator protein
   9083..9113    +  promoter       lac promoter: promoter for the E. coli lac operon
   9121..9137    +  protein_bind   lac operator: The lac repressor binds to the lac operator to inhibit transcription in E. coli. This inhibition can be relieved by adding lactose or isopropyl-β-D-thiogalactopyranoside (IPTG). lac repressor encoded by lacI
   9182..9200    +  promoter       T3 promoter: promoter for bacteriophage T3 RNA polymerase
