[The description below was written by a language model from this plasmid's Addgene catalogue record and pLannotate feature annotations shown in this document.]
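Description:
TFORF0417 is a third-generation-style, self-inactivating lentiviral expression plasmid built on the pLX_TRC317 backbone for overexpressing the human SULT2A1 open reading frame in mammalian cells. It is propagated in E. coli through a high-copy ColE1/pUC origin with ampicillin resistance (bla), and also carries an f1 origin and remnants of a lac/T7/T3 cloning region outside the viral cassette. The depositor notes a risk of recombination, as is common for plasmids containing repeated LTRs.

The viral genome is transcribed from an RSV promoter fused to a truncated HIV-1 5' LTR and contains the Ψ packaging signal, a partial gag sequence, the RRE for Rev-dependent nuclear export, a cPPT/CTS element, and a ΔU3 3' LTR followed by an SV40 polyadenylation signal. Within it, an SV40 early promoter drives puromycin N-acetyltransferase for selection of transduced cells, and a separate EF-1α promoter drives the SULT2A1 coding sequence, with a WPRE downstream to enhance transcript stability and expression. The catalogue describes a unique 24-bp barcode associated with the ORF. It is not annotated in the feature table, so its position cannot be stated from the record, although a short U6-promoter fragment is annotated between the ORF and the WPRE.

The plasmid belongs to a barcoded transcription factor ORF library intended for pooled overexpression screens, in which the barcode identifies the ORF a cell received. The catalogue labels SULT2A1 a transcription factor, but the feature annotation identifies it as a sulfotransferase acting on steroids and bile acids.
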