Addgene plasmid #141613: TFORF0417
Purpose: Lentiviral vector for overexpressing the SULT2A1 transcription factor ORF with a unique 24-bp barcode. Barcodes facilitate identification of transcription factors in pooled screens.
Depositing lab: Feng Zhang. Depositing organization: Broad Institute. Publication: A transcription factor atlas of directed differentiation. Joung J, Ma S, Tay T, Geiger-Schuller KR, Kirchgatterer PC, Verdine VK, Guo B, Arias-Garcia MA, Allen WE, Singh A, Kuksenko O, Abudayyeh OO, Gootenberg JS, Fu Z, Macrae RK, Buenrostro JD, Regev A, Zhang F. Cell. 2023 Jan 5;186(1):209-229.e26. doi: 10.1016/j.cell.2022.11.026. PubMed 36608654.
Backbone
  Vector backbone: pLX_TRC317
  Backbone manufacturer: Broad Institute Genetic Perturbation Platform
  Backbone size w/o insert (bp): 8264
  Vector type: Mammalian Expression, Lentiviral
  Selectable markers: Puromycin
Growth in bacteria
  Bacterial resistance: Ampicillin, 100 μg/mL
  Growth temperature: 37°C
  Growth strain: NEB Stable
  Copy number: High Copy
Gene/Insert
  Gene/Insert name: SULT2A1
  Species: H. sapiens (human)
  Insert size (bp): 959
  Entrez Gene: SULT2A1 (a.k.a. DHEA-ST, DHEAS, HST, ST2, ST2A1, ST2A3, STD, hSTa)
  Promoter: EF1a
  Cloning method: Unknown
  Sequencing primers: 5′ GGGTGGAGACTGAAGTTAGGCCAG; 3′ CACATAGCGTAAAAGGAGCAACATAG
Terms and licenses: Academic/Nonprofit Terms; Industry Terms: Not Available to Industry
Depositor comments: NM_003167,ENST00000222002 . The transcription factor ORF portion of this plasmid was synthesized by Genewiz. Please test multiple small colonies in case of plasmid recombination. To make this collection available in a timely manner, a portion of this collection was not fully sequenced by Addgene. If an Addgene verified full plasmid sequence is not available, please contact us prior to placing an order to request the full sequence.
How to cite: TFORF0417 was a gift from Feng Zhang (Addgene plasmid # 141613 ; http://n2t.net/addgene:141613 ; RRID:Addgene_141613)
