>Addgene plasmid #141613 | TFORF0417 | depositor partial sequence | sequence record 276976 | Insert
ACCGCCACCATGTCGGACGATTTCTTATGGTTTGAAGGCATAGCTTTCCCTACTATGGGTTTCAGATCCG
AAACCTTAAGAAAAGTACGTGATGAGTTCGTGATAAGGGATGAAGATGTAATAATATTGACTTACCCCAA
ATCAGGAACAAACTGGTTGGCTGAGATTCTCTGCCTGATGCACTCCAAGGGGGATGCCAAGTGGATCCAA
TCTGTGCCCATCTGGGAGCGATCACCCTGGGTAGAGAGTGAGATTGGGTATACAGCACTCAGTGAAACGG
AGAGTCCACGTTTATTCTCCTCCCACCTCCCCATCCAGTTATTCCCCAAGTCTTTCTTCAGTTCCAAGGC
CAAGGTGATTTATCTCATGAGAAATCCCAGAGATGTTTTGGTGTCTGGTTATTTTTTCTGGAAAAACATG
AAGTTTATTAAGAAACCAAAGTCATGGGAAGAATATTTTGAATGGTTTTGTCAAGGAACTGTGCTATATG
GGTCATGGTTTGACCACATTCATGGCTGGATGCCCATGAGAGAGGAGAAAAACTTCCTGTTACTGAGTTA
TGAGGAGCTGAAACAGGACACAGGAAGAACCATAGAGAAGATCTGTCAATTCCTGGGAAAGACGTTAGAA
CCCGAAGAACTGAACTTAATTCTCAAGAACAGCTCCTTTCAGAGCATGAAAGAAAACAAGATGTCCAATT
ATTCCCTCCTGAGTGTTGATTATGTAGTGGACAAAGCACAACTTCTGAGAAAAGGTGTATCTGGGGACTG
GAAAAATCACTTCACAGTGGCCCAAGCTGAAGACTTTGATAAATTGTTCCAAGAGAAGATGGCAGATCTT
CCTCGAGAGCTGTTCCCATGGGAATAGTAATGAACTAGTCCGTAACTTGAAAGTATTTCGATTTCTTGGC
TTTATATATCTTGTGGAAAGGACGAATCGGAACCACTTCTGTTTAAGCA
