>Addgene plasmid #141613 | TFORF0417 | depositor partial sequence | sequence record 276977 | Barcode
ATCGGAACCACTTCTGTTTAAGCA
